>Addgene plasmid #214357 | pCMV-SpCas9HF1-P2A-puro | addgene full sequence | sequence record 424421 | Addgene NGS Result
ATATGCCAAGTACGCCCCCTATTGACGTCAATGACGGTAAATGGCCCGCCTGGCATTATGCCCAGTACAT
GACCTTATGGGACTTTCCTACTTGGCAGTACATCTACGTATTAGTCATCGCTATTACCATGGTGATGCGG
TTTTGGCAGTACATCAATGGGCGTGGATAGCGGTTTGACTCACGGGGATTTCCAAGTCTCCACCCCATTG
ACGTCAATGGGAGTTTGTTTTGGCACCAAAATCAACGGGACTTTCCAAAATGTCGTAACAACTCCGCCCC
ATTGACGCAAATGGGCGGTAGGCGTGTACGGTGGGAGGTCTATATAAGCAGAGCTGGTTTAGTGAACCGT
CAGATCCGCTAGAGATCCGCGGCCGCTAATACGACTCACTATAGGGAGAGCCGCCACCATGAAACGGACA
GCCGACGGAAGCGAGTTCGAGTCACCAAAGAAGAAGCGGAAAGTCGACAAGAAGTACAGCATCGGCCTGG
ACATCGGCACCAACTCTGTGGGCTGGGCCGTGATCACCGACGAGTACAAGGTGCCCAGCAAGAAATTCAA
GGTGCTGGGCAACACCGACCGGCACAGCATCAAGAAGAACCTGATCGGAGCCCTGCTGTTCGACAGCGGC
GAAACAGCCGAGGCCACCCGGCTGAAGAGAACCGCCAGAAGAAGATACACCAGACGGAAGAACCGGATCT
GCTATCTGCAAGAGATCTTCAGCAACGAGATGGCCAAGGTGGACGACAGCTTCTTCCACAGACTGGAAGA
GTCCTTCCTGGTGGAAGAGGATAAGAAGCACGAGCGGCACCCCATCTTCGGCAACATCGTGGACGAGGTG
GCCTACCACGAGAAGTACCCCACCATCTACCACCTGAGAAAGAAACTGGTGGACAGCACCGACAAGGCCG
ACCTGCGGCTGATCTATCTGGCCCTGGCCCACATGATCAAGTTCCGGGGCCACTTCCTGATCGAGGGCGA
CCTGAACCCCGACAACAGCGACGTGGACAAGCTGTTCATCCAGCTGGTGCAGACCTACAACCAGCTGTTC
GAGGAAAACCCCATCAACGCCAGCGGCGTGGACGCCAAGGCCATCCTGTCTGCCAGACTGAGCAAGAGCA
GACGGCTGGAAAATCTGATCGCCCAGCTGCCCGGCGAGAAGAAGAATGGCCTGTTCGGAAACCTGATTGC
CCTGAGCCTGGGCCTGACCCCCAACTTCAAGAGCAACTTCGACCTGGCCGAGGATGCCAAACTGCAGCTG
AGCAAGGACACCTACGACGACGACCTGGACAACCTGCTGGCCCAGATCGGCGACCAGTACGCCGACCTGT
TTCTGGCCGCCAAGAACCTGTCCGACGCCATCCTGCTGAGCGACATCCTGAGAGTGAACACCGAGATCAC
CAAGGCCCCCCTGAGCGCCTCTATGATCAAGAGATACGACGAGCACCACCAGGACCTGACCCTGCTGAAA
GCTCTCGTGCGGCAGCAGCTGCCTGAGAAGTACAAAGAGATTTTCTTCGACCAGAGCAAGAACGGCTACG
CCGGCTACATTGACGGCGGAGCCAGCCAGGAAGAGTTCTACAAGTTCATCAAGCCCATCCTGGAAAAGAT
GGACGGCACCGAGGAACTGCTCGTGAAGCTGAACAGAGAGGACCTGCTGCGGAAGCAGCGGACCTTCGAC
AACGGCAGCATCCCCCACCAGATCCACCTGGGAGAGCTGCACGCCATTCTGCGGCGGCAGGAAGATTTTT
ACCCATTCCTGAAGGACAACCGGGAAAAGATCGAGAAGATCCTGACCTTCCGCATCCCCTACTACGTGGG
CCCTCTGGCCAGGGGAAACAGCAGATTCGCCTGGATGACCAGAAAGAGCGAGGAAACCATCACCCCCTGG
AACTTCGAGGAAGTGGTGGACAAGGGCGCTTCCGCCCAGAGCTTCATCGAGCGGATGACCGCCTTCGATA
AGAACCTGCCCAACGAGAAGGTGCTGCCCAAGCACAGCCTGCTGTACGAGTACTTCACCGTGTATAACGA
GCTGACCAAAGTGAAATACGTGACCGAGGGAATGAGAAAGCCCGCCTTCCTGAGCGGCGAGCAGAAAAAG
GCCATCGTGGACCTGCTGTTCAAGACCAACCGGAAAGTGACCGTGAAGCAGCTGAAAGAGGACTACTTCA
AGAAAATCGAGTGCTTCGACTCCGTGGAAATCTCCGGCGTGGAAGATCGGTTCAACGCCTCCCTGGGCAC
ATACCACGATCTGCTGAAAATTATCAAGGACAAGGACTTCCTGGACAATGAGGAAAACGAGGACATTCTG
GAAGATATCGTGCTGACCCTGACACTGTTTGAGGACAGAGAGATGATCGAGGAACGGCTGAAAACCTATG
CCCACCTGTTCGACGACAAAGTGATGAAGCAGCTGAAGCGGCGGAGATACACCGGCTGGGGCGCCCTGAG
CCGGAAGCTGATCAACGGCATCCGGGACAAGCAGTCCGGCAAGACAATCCTGGATTTCCTGAAGTCCGAC
GGCTTCGCCAACAGAAACTTCATGGCCCTGATCCACGACGACAGCCTGACCTTTAAAGAGGACATCCAGA
AAGCCCAGGTGTCCGGCCAGGGCGATAGCCTGCACGAGCACATTGCCAATCTGGCCGGCAGCCCCGCCAT
TAAGAAGGGCATCCTGCAGACAGTGAAGGTGGTGGACGAGCTCGTGAAAGTGATGGGCCGGCACAAGCCC
GAGAACATCGTGATCGAAATGGCCAGAGAGAACCAGACCACCCAGAAGGGACAGAAGAACAGCCGCGAGA
GAATGAAGCGGATCGAAGAGGGCATCAAAGAGCTGGGCAGCCAGATCCTGAAAGAACACCCCGTGGAAAA
CACCCAGCTGCAGAACGAGAAGCTGTACCTGTACTACCTGCAGAATGGGCGGGATATGTACGTGGACCAG
GAACTGGACATCAACCGGCTGTCCGACTACGATGTGGACCATATCGTGCCTCAGAGCTTTCTGAAGGACG
ACTCCATCGACAACAAGGTGCTGACCAGAAGCGACAAGAACCGGGGCAAGAGCGACAACGTGCCCTCCGA
AGAGGTCGTGAAGAAGATGAAGAACTACTGGCGGCAGCTGCTGAACGCCAAGCTGATTACCCAGAGAAAG
TTCGACAATCTGACCAAGGCCGAGAGAGGCGGCCTGAGCGAACTGGATAAGGCCGGCTTCATCAAGAGAC
AGCTGGTGGAAACCCGGGCCATCACAAAGCACGTGGCACAGATCCTGGACTCCCGGATGAACACTAAGTA
CGACGAGAATGACAAGCTGATCCGGGAAGTGAAAGTGATCACCCTGAAGTCCAAGCTGGTGTCCGATTTC
CGGAAGGATTTCCAGTTTTACAAAGTGCGCGAGATCAACAACTACCACCACGCCCACGACGCCTACCTGA
ACGCCGTCGTGGGAACCGCCCTGATCAAAAAGTACCCTAAGCTGGAAAGCGAGTTCGTGTACGGCGACTA
CAAGGTGTACGACGTGCGGAAGATGATCGCCAAGAGCGAGCAGGAAATCGGCAAGGCTACCGCCAAGTAC
TTCTTCTACAGCAACATCATGAACTTTTTCAAGACCGAGATTACCCTGGCCAACGGCGAGATCCGGAAGC
GGCCTCTGATCGAGACAAACGGCGAAACCGGGGAGATCGTGTGGGATAAGGGCCGGGATTTTGCCACCGT
GCGGAAAGTGCTGAGCATGCCCCAAGTGAATATCGTGAAAAAGACCGAGGTGCAGACAGGCGGCTTCAGC
AAAGAGTCTATCCTGCCCAAGAGGAACAGCGATAAGCTGATCGCCAGAAAGAAGGACTGGGACCCTAAGA
AGTACGGCGGCTTCGACAGCCCCACCGTGGCCTATTCTGTGCTGGTGGTGGCCAAAGTGGAAAAGGGCAA
GTCCAAGAAACTGAAGAGTGTGAAAGAGCTGCTGGGGATCACCATCATGGAAAGAAGCAGCTTCGAGAAG
AATCCCATCGACTTTCTGGAAGCCAAGGGCTACAAAGAAGTGAAAAAGGACCTGATCATCAAGCTGCCTA
AGTACTCCCTGTTCGAGCTGGAAAACGGCCGGAAGAGAATGCTGGCCTCTGCCGGCGAACTGCAGAAGGG
AAACGAACTGGCCCTGCCCTCCAAATATGTGAACTTCCTGTACCTGGCCAGCCACTATGAGAAGCTGAAG
GGCTCCCCCGAGGATAATGAGCAGAAACAGCTGTTTGTGGAACAGCACAAGCACTACCTGGACGAGATCA
TCGAGCAGATCAGCGAGTTCTCCAAGAGAGTGATCCTGGCCGACGCTAATCTGGACAAAGTGCTGTCCGC
CTACAACAAGCACCGGGATAAGCCCATCAGAGAGCAGGCCGAGAATATCATCCACCTGTTTACCCTGACC
AATCTGGGAGCCCCTGCCGCCTTCAAGTACTTTGACACCACCATCGACCGGAAGAGGTACACCAGCACCA
AAGAGGTGCTGGACGCCACCCTGATCCACCAGAGCATCACCGGCCTGTACGAGACACGGATCGACCTGTC
TCAGCTGGGAGGCGACTCTGGCGGCTCAAAAAGAACCGCCGACGGCAGCGAATTCGAGCCCAAGAAGAAG
AGGAAAGTCGGAAGCGGAGCTACTAACTTCAGCCTGCTGAAGCAGGCTGGAGACGTGGAGGAGAACCCTG
GACCTATGACCGAGTACAAGCCCACGGTGCGCCTCGCCACCCGCGACGACGTCCCCAGGGCCGTACGCAC
CCTCGCCGCCGCGTTCGCCGACTACCCCGCCACGCGCCACACCGTCGATCCGGACCGCCACATCGAGCGG
GTCACCGAGCTGCAAGAACTCTTCCTCACGCGCGTCGGGCTCGACATCGGCAAGGTGTGGGTCGCGGACG
ACGGCGCCGCGGTGGCGGTCTGGACCACGCCGGAGAGCGTCGAAGCGGGGGCGGTGTTCGCCGAGATCGG
CCCGCGCATGGCCGAGTTGAGCGGTTCCCGGCTGGCCGCGCAGCAACAGATGGAAGGCCTCCTGGCGCCG
CACCGGCCCAAGGAGCCCGCGTGGTTCCTGGCCACCGTCGGAGTCTCGCCCGACCACCAGGGCAAGGGTC
TGGGCAGCGCCGTCGTGCTCCCCGGAGTGGAGGCGGCCGAGCGCGCCGGGGTGCCCGCCTTCCTGGAGAC
CTCCGCGCCCCGCAACCTCCCCTTCTACGAGCGGCTCGGCTTCACCGTCACCGCCGACGTCGAGGTGCCC
GAAGGACCGCGCACCTGGTGCATGACCCGCAAGCCCGGTGCCTCTGGTGGTTCTCCCAAGAAGAAAAGGA
AAGTCTAACCGGTCATCATCACCATCACCATTGAGTTTAAACCCGCTGATCAGCCTCGACTGTGCCTTCT
AGTTGCCAGCCATCTGTTGTTTGCCCCTCCCCCGTGCCTTCCTTGACCCTGGAAGGTGCCACTCCCACTG
TCCTTTCCTAATAAAATGAGGAAATTGCATCGCATTGTCTGAGTAGGTGTCATTCTATTCTGGGGGGTGG
GGTGGGGCAGGACAGCAAGGGGGAGGATTGGGAAGACAATAGCAGGCATGCTGGGGATGCGGTGGGCTCT
ATGGCTTCTGAGGCGGAAAGAACCAGCTGGGGCTCGATACCGTCGACCTCTAGCTAGAGCTTGGCGTAAT
CATGGTCATAGCTGTTTCCTGTGTGAAATTGTTATCCGCTCACAATTCCACACAACATACGAGCCGGAAG
CATAAAGTGTAAAGCCTAGGATGCCTAATGAGTGAGCTAACTCACATTAATTGCGTTGCGCTCACTGCCC
GCTTTCCAGTCGGGAAACCTGTCGTGCCAGCTGCATTAATGAATCGGCCAACGCGCGGGAAGAGGCGGTT
TGCGTATTGGGCCGCTTCCTCGCTCACTGACTCGCTGCGCTCGGTCGTTCGGCTGCGGCGAGCGGTATCA
GCTCACTCAAAGGCGGTAATACGGTTATCCACAGAATCAGGGGATAACGCAGGAAAGAACATGTGAGCAA
AAGGCCAGCAAAAGGCCAGGAACCGTAAAAAGGCCGCGTTGCTGGCGTTTTTCCATAGGCTCCGCCCCCC
TGACGAGCATCACAAAAATCGACGCTCAAGTCAGAGGTGGCGAAACCCGACAGGACTATAAAGATACCAG
GCGTTTCCCCCTGGAAGCTCCCTCGTGCGCTCTCCTGTTCCGACCCTGCCGCTTACCGGATACCTGTCCG
CCTTTCTCCCTTCGGGAAGCGTGGCGCTTTCTCATAGCTCACGCTGTAGGTATCTCAGTTCGGTGTAGGT
CGTTCGCTCCAAGCTGGGCTGTGTGCACGAACCCCCCGTTCAGCCCGACCGCTGCGCCTTATCCGGTAAC
TATCGTCTTGAGTCCAACCCGGTAAGACACGACTTATCGCCACTGGCAGCAGCCACTGGTAACAGGATTA
GCAGAGCGAGGTATGTAGGCGGTGCTACAGAGTTCTTGAAGTGGTGGCCTAACTACGGCTACACTAGAAG
AACAGTATTTGGTATCTGCGCTCTGCTGAAGCCAGTTACCTTCGGAAAAAGAGTTGGTAGCTCTTGATCC
GGCAAACAAACCACCGCTGGTAGCGGTGGTTTTTTTGTTTGCAAGCAGCAGATTACGCGCAGAAAAAAAG
GATCTCAAGAAGATCCTTTGATCTTTTCTACGGGGTCTGACACTCAGTGGAACGAAAACTCACGTTAAGG
GATTTTGGTCATGAGATTATCAAAAAGGATCTTCACCTAGATCCTTTTAAATTAAAAATGAAGTTTTAAA
TCAATCTAAAGTATATATGAGTAAACTTGGTCTGACAGTTACCAATGCTTAATCAGTGAGGCACCTATCT
CAGCGATCTGTCTATTTCGTTCATCCATAGTTGCCTGACTCCCCGTCGTGTAGATAACTACGATACGGGA
GGGCTTACCATCTGGCCCCAGTGCTGCAATGATACCGCGAGACCCACGCTCACCGGCTCCAGATTTATCA
GCAATAAACCAGCCAGCCGGAAGGGCCGAGCGCAGAAGTGGTCCTGCAACTTTATCCGCCTCCATCCAGT
CTATTAATTGTTGCCGGGAAGCTAGAGTAAGTAGTTCGCCAGTTAATAGTTTGCGCAACGTTGTTGCCAT
TGCTACAGGCATCGTGGTGTCACGCTCGTCGTTTGGTATGGCTTCATTCAGCTCCGGTTCCCAACGATCA
AGGCGAGTTACATGATCCCCCATGTTGTGCAAAAAAGCGGTTAGCTCCTTCGGTCCTCCGATCGTTGTCA
GAAGTAAGTTGGCCGCAGTGTTATCACTCATGGTTATGGCAGCACTGCATAATTCTCTTACTGTCATGCC
ATCCGTAAGATGCTTTTCTGTGACTGGTGAGTACTCAACCAAGTCATTCTGAGAATAGTGTATGCGGCGA
CCGAGTTGCTCTTGCCCGGCGTCAATACGGGATAATACCGCGCCACATAGCAGAACTTTAAAAGTGCTCA
TCATTGGAAAACGTTCTTCGGGGCGAAAACTCTCAAGGATCTTACCGCTGTTGAGATCCAGTTCGATGTA
ACCCACTCGTGCACCCAACTGATCTTCAGCATCTTTTACTTTCACCAGCGTTTCTGGGTGAGCAAAAACA
GGAAGGCAAAATGCCGCAAAAAAGGGAATAAGGGCGACACGGAAATGTTGAATACTCATACTCTTCCTTT
TTCAATATTATTGAAGCATTTATCAGGGTTATTGTCTCATGAGCGGATACATATTTGAATGTATTTAGAA
AAATAAACAAATAGGGGTTCCGCGCACATTTCCCCGAAAAGTGCCACCTGACGTCGACGGATCGGGAGAT
CGATCTCCCGATCCCCTAGGGTCGACTCTCAGTACAATCTGCTCTGATGCCGCATAGTTAAGCCAGTATC
TGCTCCCTGCTTGTGTGTTGGAGGTCGCTGAGTAGTGCGCGAGCAAAATTTAAGCTACAACAAGGCAAGG
CTTGACCGACAATTGCATGAAGAATCTGCTTAGGGTTAGGCGTTTTGCGCTGCTTCGCGATGTACGGGCC
AGATATACGCGTTGACATTGATTATTGACTAGTTATTAATAGTAATCAATTACGGGGTCATTAGTTCATA
GCCCATATATGGAGTTCCGCGTTACATAACTTACGGTAAATGGCCCGCCTGGCTGACCGCCCAACGACCC
CCGCCCATTGACGTCAATAATGACGTATGTTCCCATAGTAACGCCAATAGGGACTTTCCATTGACGTCAA
TGGGTGGAGTATTTACGGTAAACTGCCCACTTGGCAGTACATCAAGTGTATC
Features (pLannotate 1.2.2; 16 found; start..end, strand, type, name):
    132..335     +  promoter       CMV promoter: human cytomegalovirus (CMV) immediate early promoter
    377..395     +  promoter       T7 promoter: promoter for bacteriophage T7 RNA polymerase
    466..4566    +  CDS            Cas9: Cas9 (Csn1) endonuclease from the Streptococcus pyogenes Type II CRISPR/Cas system generates RNA-guided double strand breaks in DNA
   4696..5293    +  CDS            PuroR (fragment): puromycin N-acetyltransferase; pac from Streptomyces; confers resistance to puromycin
   5380..5604    +  polyA_signal   bGH poly(A) signal: bovine growth hormone polyadenylation signal
   5608..5629    +  promoter       SV40 promoter (fragment): SV40 enhancer and early promoter
   5634..5650    +  misc_feature   MCS (fragment): pBluescript multiple cloning site
   5699..5715    -  protein_bind   lac operator: The lac repressor binds to the lac operator to inhibit transcription in E. coli. This inhibition can be relieved by adding lactose or isopropyl-β-D-thiogalactopyranoside (IPTG). lac repressor encoded by lacI
   5723..5753    -  promoter       lac promoter: promoter for the E. coli lac operon
   5768..5789    -  protein_bind   CAP binding site: CAP binding activates transcription in the presence of cAMP. E. coli catabolite activator protein
   5802..5892    -  CDS            lacI (fragment): lac repressor; lacI; The lac repressor binds to the lac operator to inhibit transcription in E. coli. This inhibition can be relieved by adding lactose or isopropyl-β-D-thiogalactopyranoside (IPTG).
   6070..6658    -  rep_origin     ori: high-copy-number ColE1/pMB1/pBR322/pUC origin of replication
   6829..7689    -  CDS            AmpR: β-lactamase; bla; confers resistance to ampicillin, carbenicillin, and related antibiotics
   7690..7794    -  promoter       AmpR promoter: bla
   7865..7909    -  misc_feature   bom (fragment): basis of mobility region from pBR322
   8064..131     +  enhancer       CMV enhancer (across the origin): human cytomegalovirus immediate early enhancer
