[The description below was written by a language model from this plasmid's Addgene catalogue record and pLannotate feature annotations shown in this document.]
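Description:
pCMV-SpCas9HF1-P2A-puro is an 8.3 kb mammalian expression plasmid that co-expresses the high-fidelity Streptococcus pyogenes Cas9 variant SpCas9-HF1 and a puromycin resistance gene from a single transcript. It is maintained in E. coli through a high-copy ColE1/pUC-type origin and an ampicillin resistance (β-lactamase) cassette with its own bla promoter. Short remnants of lac regulatory elements, a pBluescript polylinker, an SV40 promoter fragment and a pBR322 bom region are also annotated in the backbone; these look like cloning leftovers rather than functional parts of the design.

The expression unit is driven by the human cytomegalovirus immediate early enhancer and promoter, with the enhancer spanning the numbering origin of the circular sequence. A T7 promoter sits just upstream of the coding region and could support in vitro transcription. The Cas9 open reading frame carries the N497A, R661A, Q695A and Q926A substitutions that define the HF1 variant, which is designed to weaken non-specific contacts with target DNA and thereby lower off-target cleavage. According to the construct name, a P2A ribosome-skipping peptide links Cas9 to puromycin N-acetyltransferase, though the P2A itself is not separately annotated in the feature table; this arrangement would yield two separate proteins from one mRNA. A bovine growth hormone polyadenylation signal terminates the transcript. The insert is recorded as synthetic and was assembled by Gibson cloning.

No guide RNA cassette is annotated, so an sgRNA would have to be supplied from a separate construct. The plasmid is suited to transfection of mammalian cells for genome editing, with puromycin used to enrich for cells expressing the nuclease. It was deposited with a study on evolved compact Cas9 variants, but the record does not state its specific role there.
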