Addgene plasmid #214357: pCMV-SpCas9HF1-P2A-puro
Purpose: Expresses SpCas9HF1 and puromycin resistance genes
Depositing lab: Yongming Wang. Depositing organization: Fudan University. Publication: Phage-assisted evolution of compact Cas9 variants targeting a simple NNG PAM. Qi T, Wang Y, Yang Y, Gao S, Liu J, Huang Q, Tian Y, Tang J, Zheng WV, Wang Y. Nat Chem Biol. 2023 Dec 5. doi: 10.1038/s41589-023-01481-5. PubMed 38052959.
Backbone
  Vector backbone: CMV
  Vector type: Mammalian Expression
Growth in bacteria
  Bacterial resistance: Ampicillin, 100 μg/mL
  Growth temperature: 37°C
  Growth strain: DH5alpha
  Copy number: High Copy
Gene/Insert
  Gene/Insert name: SpCas9HF1 and puromycin resistance genes
  Species: Synthetic
  Mutation: N497A/R661A/Q695A/Q926A
  Cloning method: Gibson Cloning
Terms and licenses: Academic/Nonprofit Terms; Industry Terms: Not Available to Industry
How to cite: pCMV-SpCas9HF1-P2A-puro was a gift from Yongming Wang (Addgene plasmid # 214357 ; http://n2t.net/addgene:214357 ; RRID:Addgene_214357)
